Addgene plasmid #70186: pRetroX-Tight-MCS_PGK-OgNLuc
Purpose: (Empty Backbone) Constiutive mammalian expression of the bioluminescent OgNLuc LumiFluor reporter for single-cell analysis and sensitive optical imaging of living subjects.
Depositing lab: Antonio Amelio. Depositing organization: University of North Carolina at Chapel Hill. Publication: Fluorophore-NanoLuc BRET Reporters Enable Sensitive In Vivo Optical Imaging and Flow Cytometry for Monitoring Tumorigenesis. Schaub FX, Reza MS, Flaveny CA, Li W, Musicant AM, Hoxha S, Guo M, Cleveland JL, Amelio AL. Cancer Res. 2015 Sep 30. pii: canres.3538.2014. 10.1158/0008-5472.CAN-14-3538 PubMed 26424696.
Backbone
  Vector backbone: pRetroX-Tight-Pur
  Backbone manufacturer: Clontech
  Backbone size (bp): 7141
  Modifications to backbone: Replaced Puromycin resistance gene with OgNLuc LumiFluor.
  Vector type: Mammalian Expression, Retroviral
  Promoter: PGK
Growth in bacteria
  Bacterial resistance: Ampicillin, 100 μg/mL
  Growth temperature: 37°C
  Growth strain: NEB Stable
  Copy number: High Copy
Gene/Insert
  Cloning method: Gibson Cloning
  Sequencing primers: 5′ CTGGGCTCAGAGGCTGGG; 3′ CCTACAGGTGGGGTCTTTC
Terms and licenses: Academic/Nonprofit Terms; Industry Terms: Not Available to Industry
How to cite: pRetroX-Tight-MCS_PGK-OgNLuc was a gift from Antonio Amelio (Addgene plasmid # 70186 ; http://n2t.net/addgene:70186 ; RRID:Addgene_70186)
