[The description below was written by a language model from this plasmid's Addgene catalogue record, the feature table of its GenBank file and pLannotate feature annotations shown in this document.]
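Description:
pRetroX-Tight-MCS_PGK-OgNLuc is a self-inactivating gammaretroviral (MMLV-type) expression vector built on Clontech's pRetroX-Tight-Pur backbone and supplied as an empty backbone of about 7.1 kb. It is propagated in E. coli through a high-copy ColE1/pUC-type origin with ampicillin selection (AmpR). The viral portion is bounded by a hybrid 5' LTR, in which the CMV enhancer/promoter drives genomic RNA production in packaging cells, and a U3-deleted 3' LTR that inactivates LTR promoter activity after integration. An extended packaging signal (Ψ with a truncated, start-codon-less gag segment) allows the transcript to be encapsidated. An SV40 promoter fragment and remnants of pBR322 rop and bom sequences are also annotated in the plasmid backbone.

Between the LTRs are two independent expression units. The first is the tetracycline-responsive PTight promoter (seven tet operators upstream of a minimal CMV promoter) followed by an empty multiple cloning site, so a gene of interest can be inserted for doxycycline-regulated expression in cells that supply a Tet transactivator, which this plasmid does not encode. The second is the mouse PGK promoter driving OgNLuc, which replaces the original puromycin resistance gene. OgNLuc is a "LumiFluor" fusion of the long-Stokes-shift orange fluorescent protein LSSmOrange joined by a five-residue linker to NanoLuc luciferase, designed so that luciferase emission is transferred by BRET to the fluorophore. Transduced cells are therefore marked constitutively by fluorescence and bioluminescence rather than by drug selection. This supports flow cytometry, single-cell analysis and sensitive optical imaging in living animals, for example in monitoring tumorigenesis. The two sequence records differ by a few bases in length and coordinates but agree on the features.
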