LOCUS       pRERTOX-TIGHT-GF 7141 bp ss-DNA circular SYN 22-Nov-2011
DEFINITION  -
ACCESSION   -
KEYWORDS    -
SOURCE      -
FEATURES             Location/Qualifiers
     LTR             1..727
                     /note="5' LTR CMV"
     misc_feature    759..1568
                     /note="Psi"
     primer_bind     1498..1520
                     /note="FS 49_Forward Seq Primer"
     promoter        1603..1918
                     /note="Ptight"
     primer_bind     1853..1870
                     /note="FS 90_Tight_Forward Seq Primer"
     misc_feature    1926..1969
                     /note="MCS"
     promoter        1970..2473
                     /note="PgK"
     primer_bind     2044..2063
                     /note="FS 91_Reverse Seq Primer"
     primer_bind     2311..2328
                     /note="FS 16_Forward Seq Primer"
     frag            2494..3201
                     /date="17-Sep-2014"
                     /note="1 to 708 of Untitled"
     CDS             2494..3201
                     /note="LSSmOrange"
     misc_feature    3202..3216
                     /note="5 amino acid Linker"
     gene            3217..3732
                     /note="NanoLuc"
     LTR             3846..4271
                     /note="3' LTR"
     primer_bind     3850..3868
                     /note="FS 52_Reverse Seq Primer"
BASE COUNT  1658 A 1947 C 1858 G 1678 T 0 OTHER
ORIGIN
        1 TCCGCGTTAC ATAACTTACG GTAAATGGCC CGCCTGGCTG ACCGCCCAAC GACCCCCGCC
       61 CATTGACGTC AATAATGACG TATGTTCCCA TAGTAACGCC AATAGGGACT TTCCATTGAC
      121 GTCAATGGGT GGAGTATTTA CGGTAAACTG CCCACTTGGC AGTACATCAA GTGTATCATA
      181 TGCCAAGTAC GCCCCCTATT GACGTCAATG ACGGTAAATG GCCCGCTCTG GCATTATGCC
      241 CAGTACATGA CCTTATGGGA CTTTCCTACT TGGCAGTACA TCTACGTATT AGTCATCGCT
      301 ATTACCATGG TGATGCGGTT TTGGCAGTAC ATCAATGGGC GTGGATAGCG GTTTGACTCA
      361 CGGGGATTTC CAAGTCTCCA CCCCATTGAC GTCAATGGGA GTTTGTTTTG GCACCAAAAT
      421 CAACGGGACT TTCCAAAATG TCGTAACAAC TCCGCCCCAT TGACGCAAAT GGGCGGTAGG
      481 CGTGTACGGT GGGAGGTCTA TATAAGCAGA GCTCAATAAA AGAGCCCACA ACCCCTCACT
      541 CGGCGCGCCA GTCTTCCGAT AGACTGCGTC GCCCGGGTAC CCGTATTCCC AATAAAGCCT
      601 CTTGCTGTTT GCATCCGAAT CGTGGTCTCG CTGTTCCTTG GGAGGGTCTC CTCTGAGTGA
      661 TTGACTACCC ACGACGGGGG TCTTTCATTT GGGGGCTCGT CCGGGATTTG GAGACCCCTG
      721 CCCAGGGACC ACCGACCCAC CACCGGGAGG TAAGCTGGCC AGCAACTTAT CTGTGTCTGT
      781 CCGATTGTCT AGTGTCTATG TTTGATGTTA TGCGCCTGCG TCTGTACTAG TTAGCTAACT
      841 AGCTCTGTAT CTGGCGGACC CGTGGTGGAA CTGACGAGTT CTGAACACCC GGCCGCAACC
      901 CTGGGAGACG TCCCAGGGAC TTTGGGGGCC GTTTTTGTGG CCCGACCTGA GGAAGGGAGT
      961 CGATGTGGAA TCCGACCCCG TCAGGATATG TGGTTCTGGT AGGAGACGAG AACCTAAAAC
     1021 AGTTCCCGCC TCCGTCTGAA TTTTTGCTTT CGGTTTGGAA CCGAAGCCGC GCGTCTTGTC
     1081 TGCTGCAGCG CTGCAGCATC GTTCTGTGTT GTCTCTGTCT GACTGTGTTT CTGTATTTGT
     1141 CTGAAAATTA GGGCCAGACT GTTACCACTC CCTTAAGTTT GACCTTAGGT CACTGGAAAG
     1201 ATGTCGAGCG GATCGCTCAC AACCAGTCGG TAGATGTCAA GAAGAGACGT TGGGTTACCT
     1261 TCTGCTCTGC AGAATGGCCA ACCTTTAACG TCGGATGGCC GCGAGACGGC ACCTTTAACC
     1321 GAGACCTCAT CACCCAGGTT AAGATCAAGG TCTTTTCACC TGGCCCGCAT GGACACCCAG
     1381 ACCAGGTCCC CTACATCGTG ACCTGGGAAG CCTTGGCTTT TGACCCCCCT CCCTGGGTCA
     1441 AGCCCTTTGT ACACCCTAAG CCTCCGCCTC CTCTTCCTCC ATCCGCCCCG TCTCTCCCCC
     1501 TTGAACCTCC TCGTTCGACC CCGCCTCGAT CCTCCCTTTA TCCAGCCCTC ACTCCTTCTC
     1561 TAGGCGCCGG AATTGAAGAT CTGAGGCCCT TTCGTCTTCA CTCGAGTTTA CTCCCTATCA
     1621 GTGATAGAGA ACGTATGTCG AGTTTACTCC CTATCAGTGA TAGAGAACGA TGTCGAGTTT
     1681 ACTCCCTATC AGTGATAGAG AACGTATGTC GAGTTTACTC CCTATCAGTG ATAGAGAACG
     1741 TATGTCGAGT TTACTCCCTA TCAGTGATAG AGAACGTATG TCGAGTTTAT CCCTATCAGT
     1801 GATAGAGAAC GTATGTCGAG TTTACTCCCT ATCAGTGATA GAGAACGTAT GTCGAGGTAG
     1861 GCGTGTACGG TGGGAGGCCT ATATAAGCAG AGCTCGTTTA GTGAACCGTC AGATCGCCTG
     1921 GAGAAGGATC CGCGGCCGCG CCGGCTCTAG ATCGCGAACG CGTGAATTCT ACCGGGTAGG
     1981 GGAGGCGCTT TTCCCAAGGC AGTCTGGAGC ATGCGCTTTA GCAGCCCCGC TGGGCACTTG
     2041 GCGCTACACA AGTGGCCTCT GGCCTCGCAC ACATTCCACA TCCACCGGTA GGCGCCAACC
     2101 GGCTCCGTTC TTTGGTGGCC CCTTCGCGCC ACCTTCTACT CCTCCCCTAG TCAGGAAGTT
     2161 CCCCCCCGCC CCGCAGCTCG CGTCGTGCAG GACGTGACAA ATGGAAGTAG CACGTCTCAC
     2221 TAGTCTCGTG CAGATGGACA GCACCGCTGA GCAATGGAAG CGGGTAGGCC TTTGGGGCAG
     2281 CGGCCAATAG CAGCTTTGCT CCTTCGCTTT CTGGGCTCAG AGGCTGGGAA GGGGTGGGTC
     2341 CGGGGGCGGG CTCAGGGGCG GGCTCAGGGG CGGGGCGGGC GCCCGAAGGT CCTCCGGAGG
     2401 CCCGGCATTC TGCACGCTTC AAAAGCGCAC GTCTGCCGCG CTGTTCTCCT CTTCCTCATC
     2461 TCCGGGCCTT TCGACCTGCA GCCCAAGGCC ACCATGGTGA GCAAGGGCGA GGAGAATAAC
     2521 ATGGCCATCA TCAAGGAGTT CATGCGCTTC AAGGTGCGCA TGGAGGGCTC CGTGAACGGC
     2581 CACGAGTTCG AGATCGAGGG CGAGGGCGAG GGCCGCCCCT ACGAGGGCTT TCAGACCGTT
     2641 AAGCTGAAGG TGACCAAGGG TGGCCCCCTG CCCTTCGCCT GGGACATCTT GTCCCCTCAG
     2701 TTCACCTACG GCTCCAAGGC CTACGTGAAG CACCCCGCCG ACATCCCCGA CTACCTCAAG
     2761 CTGTCCTTCC CCGAGGGCTT CAAGTGGGAG CGCGTGATGA ACTTCGAGGA CGGCGGCGTG
     2821 GTGACCGTGA CTCAGGACTC CTCCCTGCAG GACGGCGAGT TCATCTACAA GGTGAAGCTG
     2881 CGCGGCACCA ACTTCCCCTC CGACGGCCCC GTAATGCAGA AGAAGACCAT GGGCATGGAG
     2941 GCCTCCTCCG AGCGGATGTA CCCCGAGGAC GGCGCCCTGA AGGGCGAGGA CAAGCTCAGG
     3001 CTGAAGCTGA AGGACGGCGG CCACTACACC TCCGAGGTCA AGACCACCTA CAAGGCCAAG
     3061 AAGCCCGTGC AGTTGCCCGG CGCCTACATC GTCGACATCA AGTTGGACAT CACCTCCCAC
     3121 AACGAGGACT ACACCATCGT GGAACAGTAC GAACGCGCCG AGGGCCGCCA CTCCACCGGC
     3181 GGCATGGACG AGCTGTACAA GGATATCTCC GGAGGTATGG TCTTCACACT CGAAGATTTC
     3241 GTTGGGGACT GGCGACAGAC AGCCGGCTAC AACCTGGACC AAGTCCTTGA ACAGGGAGGT
     3301 GTGTCCAGTT TGTTTCAGAA TCTCGGGGTG TCCGTAACTC CGATCCAAAG GATTGTCCTG
     3361 AGCGGTGAAA ATGGGCTGAA GATCGACATC CATGTCATCA TCCCGTATGA AGGTCTGAGC
     3421 GGCGACCAAA TGGGCCAGAT CGAAAAAATT TTTAAGGTGG TGTACCCTGT GGATGATCAT
     3481 CACTTTAAGG TGATCCTGCA CTATGGCACA CTGGTAATCG ACGGGGTTAC GCCGAACATG
     3541 ATCGACTATT TCGGACGGCC GTATGAAGGC ATCGCCGTGT TCGACGGCAA AAAGATCACT
     3601 GTAACAGGGA CCCTGTGGAA CGGCAACAAA ATTATCGACG AGCGCCTGAT CAACCCCGAC
     3661 GGCTCCCTGC TGTTCCGAGT AACCATCAAC GGAGTGACCG GCTGGCGGCT GTGCGAACGC
     3721 ATTCTGGCGT AAATCGATAG TGGTCCAGGC TCTAGTTTTG ACTCAACAAT ATCACCAGCT
     3781 GAAGCCTATA GAGTACGAGC CATAGATAAA ATAAAAGATT TTATTTAGTC TCCAGAAAAA
     3841 GGGGGGAATG AAAGACCCCA CCTGTAGGTT TGGCAAGCTA GCTTAAGTAA CGCCATTTTG
     3901 CAAGGCATGG AAAAATACAT AACTGAGAAT AGAGAAGTTC AGATCAAGGT CAGGAACAGA
     3961 TGGAACAGGG TCGACCCTAG AGAACCATCA GATGTTTCCA GGGTGCCCCA AGGACCTGAA
     4021 ATGACCCTGT GCCTTATTTG AACTAACCAA TCAGTTCGCT TCTCGCTTCT GTTCGCGCGC
     4081 TTCTGCTCCC CGAGCTCAAT AAAAGAGCCC ACAACCCCTC ACTCGGGGCG CCAGTCCTCC
     4141 GATTGACTGA GTCGCCCGGG TACCCGTGTA TCCAATAAAC CCTCTTGCAG TTGCATCCGA
     4201 CTTGTGGTCT CGCTGTTCCT TGGGAGGGTC TCCTCTGAGT GATTGACTAC CCGTCAGCGG
     4261 GGGTCTTTCA TTTGGGGGCT CGTCCGGGAT CGGGAGACCC CTGCCCAGGG ACCACCGACC
     4321 CACCACCGGG AGGTAAGCTG GCTGCCTCGC GCGTTTCGGT GATGACGGTG AAAACCTCTG
     4381 ACACATGCAG CTCCCGGAGA CGGTCACAGC TTGTCTGTAA GCGGATGCCG GGAGCAGACA
     4441 AGCCCGTCAG GGCGCGTCAG CGGGTGTTGG CGGGTGTCGG GGCGCAGCCA TGACCCAGTC
     4501 ACGTAGCGAT AGCGGAGTGT AGATCCGGCT GTGGAATGTG TGTCAGTTAG GGTGTGGAAA
     4561 GTCCCCAGGC TCCCCAGCAG GCAGAAGTAT GCAAAGCATG CATCTCAATT AGTCAGCAAC
     4621 CAGGTGTGGA AAGTCCCCAG GCTCCCCAGC AGGCAGAAGT ATGCAAAGCA TGCATCTCAA
     4681 TTAGTCAGCA ACCATAGTCC CGCCCCTAAC TCCGCCCATC CCGCCCCTAA CTCCGCCCAG
     4741 TTCCGCCCAT TCTCCGCCCC ATGGCTGACT AATTTTTTTT ATTTATGCAG AGGCCGAGGC
     4801 CGCCTCGGCC TCTGAGCTAT TCCAGAAGTA GTGAGGAGGC TTTTTTGGAG GCCTAGGCTT
     4861 TTGCAAAAAG CTTACTGGCT TAACTATGCG GCATCAGAGC AGATTGTACT GAGAGTGCAC
     4921 CATATGCGGT GTGAAATACC GCACAGATGC GTAAGGAGAA AATACCGCAT CAGGCGCTCT
     4981 TCCGCTTCCT CGCTCACTGA CTCGCTGCGC TCGGTCGTTC GGCTGCGGCG AGCGGTATCA
     5041 GCTCACTCAA AGGCGGTAAT ACGGTTATCC ACAGAATCAG GGGATAACGC AGGAAAGAAC
     5101 ATGTGAGCAA AAGGCCAGCA AAAGGCCAGG AACCGTAAAA AGGCCGCGTT GCTGGCGTTT
     5161 TTCCATAGGC TCCGCCCCCC TGACGAGCAT CACAAAAATC GACGCTCAAG TCAGAGGTGG
     5221 CGAAACCCGA CAGGACTATA AAGATACCAG GCGTTTCCCC CTGGAAGCTC CCTCGTGCGC
     5281 TCTCCTGTTC CGACCCTGCC GCTTACCGGA TACCTGTCCG CCTTTCTCCC TTCGGGAAGC
     5341 GTGGCGCTTT CTCATAGCTC ACGCTGTAGG TATCTCAGTT CGGTGTAGGT CGTTCGCTCC
     5401 AAGCTGGGCT GTGTGCACGA ACCCCCCGTT CAGCCCGACC GCTGCGCCTT ATCCGGTAAC
     5461 TATCGTCTTG AGTCCAACCC GGTAAGACAC GACTTATCGC CACTGGCAGC AGCCACTGGT
     5521 AACAGGATTA GCAGAGCGAG GTATGTAGGC GGTGCTACAG AGTTCTTGAA GTGGTGGCCT
     5581 AACTACGGCT ACACTAGAAG GACAGTATTT GGTATCTGCG CTCTGCTGAA GCCAGTTACC
     5641 TTCGGAAAAA GAGTTGGTAG CTCTTGATCC GGCAAACAAA CCACCGCTGG TAGCGGTGGT
     5701 TTTTTTGTTT GCAAGCAGCA GATTACGCGC AGAAAAAAAG GATCTCAAGA AGATCCTTTG
     5761 ATCTTTTCTA CGGGGTCTGA CGCTCAGTGG AACGAAAACT CACGTTAAGG GATTTTGGTC
     5821 ATGAGATTAT CAAAAAGGAT CTTCACCTAG ATCCTTTTAA ATTAAAAATG AAGTTTTAAA
     5881 TCAATCTAAA GTATATATGA GTAAACTTGG TCTGACAGTT ACCAATGCTT AATCAGTGAG
     5941 GCACCTATCT CAGCGATCTG TCTATTTCGT TCATCCATAG TTGCCTGACT CCCCGTCGTG
     6001 TAGATAACTA CGATACGGGA GGGCTTACCA TCTGGCCCCA GTGCTGCAAT GATACCGCGA
     6061 GACCCACGCT CACCGGCTCC AGATTTATCA GCAATAAACC AGCCAGCCGG AAGGGCCGAG
     6121 CGCAGAAGTG GTCCTGCAAC TTTATCCGCC TCCATCCAGT CTATTAATTG TTGCCGGGAA
     6181 GCTAGAGTAA GTAGTTCGCC AGTTAATAGT TTGCGCAACG TTGTTGCCAT TGCTGCAGGC
     6241 ATCGTGGTGT CACGCTCGTC GTTTGGTATG GCTTCATTCA GCTCCGGTTC CCAACGATCA
     6301 AGGCGAGTTA CATGATCCCC CATGTTGTGC AAAAAAGCGG TTAGCTCCTT CGGTCCTCCG
     6361 ATCGTTGTCA GAAGTAAGTT GGCCGCAGTG TTATCACTCA TGGTTATGGC AGCACTGCAT
     6421 AATTCTCTTA CTGTCATGCC ATCCGTAAGA TGCTTTTCTG TGACTGGTGA GTACTCAACC
     6481 AAGTCATTCT GAGAATAGTG TATGCGGCGA CCGAGTTGCT CTTGCCCGGC GTCAACACGG
     6541 GATAATACCG CGCCACATAG CAGAACTTTA AAAGTGCTCA TCATTGGAAA ACGTTCTTCG
     6601 GGGCGAAAAC TCTCAAGGAT CTTACCGCTG TTGAGATCCA GTTCGATGTA ACCCACTCGT
     6661 GCACCCAACT GATCTTCAGC ATCTTTTACT TTCACCAGCG TTTCTGGGTG AGCAAAAACA
     6721 GGAAGGCAAA ATGCCGCAAA AAAGGGAATA AGGGCGACAC GGAAATGTTG AATACTCATA
     6781 CTCTTCCTTT TTCAATATTA TTGAAGCATT TATCAGGGTT ATTGTCTCAT GAGCGGATAC
     6841 ATATTTGAAT GTATTTAGAA AAATAAACAA ATAGGGGTTC CGCGCACATT TCCCCGAAAA
     6901 GTGCCACCTG ACGTCTAAGA AACCATTATT ATCATGACAT TAACCTATAA AAATAGGCGT
     6961 ATCACGAGGC CCTTTCGTCT TCAAGAATTA GCTTGGCCAT TGCATACGTT GTATCCATAT
     7021 CATAATATGT ACATTTATAT TGGCTCATGT CCAACATTAC CGCCATGTTG ACATTGATTA
     7081 TTGACTAGTT ATTAATAGTA ATCAATTACG GGGTCATTAG TTCATAGCCC ATATATGGAG
     7141 T
//
