Features (pLannotate 1.2.2; 18 found; start..end, strand, type, name):
    310..513     +  promoter       CMV promoter: human cytomegalovirus (CMV) immediate early promoter
    514..689     +  LTR            5' LTR (truncated): truncated long terminal repeat from Moloney murine sarcoma virus
    811..1085    +  misc_feature   MESV Ψ (fragment): packaging signal of murine embryonic stem cell virus
   1152..1568    +  CDS            gag (truncated): truncated Moloney murine leukemia virus (MMLV) gag gene lacking the start codon
   1604..1918    +  promoter       tight TRE promoter: Tet-responsive promoter PTight, consisting of seven tet operator sequences followed by the minimal CMV promoter
   1974..2473    +  promoter       PGK promoter: mouse phosphoglycerate kinase 1 promoter
   2488..3195    +  CDS            LSSmOrange: LSSmOrange is a basic (constitutively fluorescent) long stokes shift fluorescent protein published in 2012, derived from Discosoma sp.. It has moderate acid sensitivity.
   3211..3726    +  CDS            Nluc: NanoLuc® luciferase human codon-optimized
   3733..3799    +  CDS            env (fragment): murine leukemia virus gPr80 envelope polyprotein precursor; env; proteolytically cleaved into gp70SU and p15TM subunits
   3841..4266    +  LTR            3' LTR (ΔU3): self-inactivating 3' long terminal repeat (LTR) from Moloney murine leukemia virus
   4335..4375    +  CDS            rop (fragment): Rop protein, which maintains plasmids at low copy number; rop
   4477..4515    +  misc_feature   bom (fragment): basis of mobility region from pBR322
   4532..4861    +  promoter       SV40 promoter: SV40 enhancer and early promoter
   4867..4968    +  misc_feature   bom (fragment): basis of mobility region from pBR322
   5154..5742    -  rep_origin     ori: high-copy-number ColE1/pMB1/pBR322/pUC origin of replication
   5913..6773    -  CDS            AmpR: β-lactamase; bla; confers resistance to ampicillin, carbenicillin, and related antibiotics
   6774..6878    -  promoter       AmpR promoter: bla
   7064..309     +  enhancer       CMV enhancer (across the origin): human cytomegalovirus immediate early enhancer
>Addgene plasmid #70186 | pRetroX-Tight-MCS_PGK-OgNLuc | depositor full sequence | sequence record 128786 | pRetroX-Tight-MCS_PGK-OgNLuc sequence 7135 bps
TCCGCGTTACATAACTTACGGTAAATGGCCCGCCTGGCTGACCGCCCAACGACCCCCGCCCATTGACGTC
AATAATGACGTATGTTCCCATAGTAACGCCAATAGGGACTTTCCATTGACGTCAATGGGTGGAGTATTTA
CGGTAAACTGCCCACTTGGCAGTACATCAAGTGTATCATATGCCAAGTACGCCCCCTATTGACGTCAATG
ACGGTAAATGGCCCGCTCTGGCATTATGCCCAGTACATGACCTTATGGGACTTTCCTACTTGGCAGTACA
TCTACGTATTAGTCATCGCTATTACCATGGTGATGCGGTTTTGGCAGTACATCAATGGGCGTGGATAGCG
GTTTGACTCACGGGGATTTCCAAGTCTCCACCCCATTGACGTCAATGGGAGTTTGTTTTGGCACCAAAAT
CAACGGGACTTTCCAAAATGTCGTAACAACTCCGCCCCATTGACGCAAATGGGCGGTAGGCGTGTACGGT
GGGAGGTCTATATAAGCAGAGCTCAATAAAAGAGCCCACAACCCCTCACTCGGCGCGCCAGTCTTCCGAT
AGACTGCGTCGCCCGGGTACCCGTATTCCCAATAAAGCCTCTTGCTGTTTGCATCCGAATCGTGGTCTCG
CTGTTCCTTGGGAGGGTCTCCTCTGAGTGATTGACTACCCACGACGGGGGTCTTTCATTTGGGGGCTCGT
CCGGGATTTGGAGACCCCTGCCCAGGGACCACCGACCCACCACCGGGAGGTAAGCTGGCCAGCAACTTAT
CTGTGTCTGTCCGATTGTCTAGTGTCTATGTTTGATGTTATGCGCCTGCGTCTGTACTAGTTAGCTAACT
AGCTCTGTATCTGGCGGACCCGTGGTGGAACTGACGAGTTCTGAACACCCGGCCGCAACCCTGGGAGACG
TCCCAGGGACTTTGGGGGCCGTTTTTGTGGCCCGACCTGAGGAAGGGAGTCGATGTGGAATCCGACCCCG
TCAGGATATGTGGTTCTGGTAGGAGACGAGAACCTAAAACAGTTCCCGCCTCCGTCTGAATTTTTGCTTT
CGGTTTGGAACCGAAGCCGCGCGTCTTGTCTGCTGCAGCGCTGCAGCATCGTTCTGTGTTGTCTCTGTCT
GACTGTGTTTCTGTATTTGTCTGAAAATTAGGGCCAGACTGTTACCACTCCCTTAAGTTTGACCTTAGGT
CACTGGAAAGATGTCGAGCGGATCGCTCACAACCAGTCGGTAGATGTCAAGAAGAGACGTTGGGTTACCT
TCTGCTCTGCAGAATGGCCAACCTTTAACGTCGGATGGCCGCGAGACGGCACCTTTAACCGAGACCTCAT
CACCCAGGTTAAGATCAAGGTCTTTTCACCTGGCCCGCATGGACACCCAGACCAGGTCCCCTACATCGTG
ACCTGGGAAGCCTTGGCTTTTGACCCCCCTCCCTGGGTCAAGCCCTTTGTACACCCTAAGCCTCCGCCTC
CTCTTCCTCCATCCGCCCCGTCTCTCCCCCTTGAACCTCCTCGTTCGACCCCGCCTCGATCCTCCCTTTA
TCCAGCCCTCACTCCTTCTCTAGGCGCCGGAATTGAAGATCTGAGGCCCTTTCGTCTTCACTCGAGTTTA
CTCCCTATCAGTGATAGAGAACGTATGTCGAGTTTACTCCCTATCAGTGATAGAGAACGATGTCGAGTTT
ACTCCCTATCAGTGATAGAGAACGTATGTCGAGTTTACTCCCTATCAGTGATAGAGAACGTATGTCGAGT
TTACTCCCTATCAGTGATAGAGAACGTATGTCGAGTTTATCCCTATCAGTGATAGAGAACGTATGTCGAG
TTTACTCCCTATCAGTGATAGAGAACGTATGTCGAGGTAGGCGTGTACGGTGGGAGGCCTATATAAGCAG
AGCTCGTTTAGTGAACCGTCAGATCGCCTGGAGAAGGATCCGCGGCCGCGCCGGCTCTAGATCGCGAACG
CGTGAATTCTACCGGGTAGGGGAGGCGCTTTTCCCAAGGCAGTCTGGAGCATGCGCTTTAGCAGCCCCGC
TGGGCACTTGGCGCTACACAAGTGGCCTCTGGCCTCGCACACATTCCACATCCACCGGTAGGCGCCAACC
GGCTCCGTTCTTTGGTGGCCCCTTCGCGCCACCTTCTACTCCTCCCCTAGTCAGGAAGTTCCCCCCCGCC
CCGCAGCTCGCGTCGTGCAGGACGTGACAAATGGAAGTAGCACGTCTCACTAGTCTCGTGCAGATGGACA
GCACCGCTGAGCAATGGAAGCGGGTAGGCCTTTGGGGCAGCGGCCAATAGCAGCTTTGCTCCTTCGCTTT
CTGGGCTCAGAGGCTGGGAAGGGGTGGGTCCGGGGGCGGGCTCAGGGGCGGGCTCAGGGGCGGGGCGGGC
GCCCGAAGGTCCTCCGGAGGCCCGGCATTCTGCACGCTTCAAAAGCGCACGTCTGCCGCGCTGTTCTCCT
CTTCCTCATCTCCGGGCCTTTCGACCTGCAGCCCAAGATGGTGAGCAAGGGCGAGGAGAATAACATGGCC
ATCATCAAGGAGTTCATGCGCTTCAAGGTGCGCATGGAGGGCTCCGTGAACGGCCACGAGTTCGAGATCG
AGGGCGAGGGCGAGGGCCGCCCCTACGAGGGCTTTCAGACCGTTAAGCTGAAGGTGACCAAGGGTGGCCC
CCTGCCCTTCGCCTGGGACATCTTGTCCCCTCAGTTCACCTACGGCTCCAAGGCCTACGTGAAGCACCCC
GCCGACATCCCCGACTACCTCAAGCTGTCCTTCCCCGAGGGCTTCAAGTGGGAGCGCGTGATGAACTTCG
AGGACGGCGGCGTGGTGACCGTGACTCAGGACTCCTCCCTGCAGGACGGCGAGTTCATCTACAAGGTGAA
GCTGCGCGGCACCAACTTCCCCTCCGACGGCCCCGTAATGCAGAAGAAGACCATGGGCATGGAGGCCTCC
TCCGAGCGGATGTACCCCGAGGACGGCGCCCTGAAGGGCGAGGACAAGCTCAGGCTGAAGCTGAAGGACG
GCGGCCACTACACCTCCGAGGTCAAGACCACCTACAAGGCCAAGAAGCCCGTGCAGTTGCCCGGCGCCTA
CATCGTCGACATCAAGTTGGACATCACCTCCCACAACGAGGACTACACCATCGTGGAACAGTACGAACGC
GCCGAGGGCCGCCACTCCACCGGCGGCATGGACGAGCTGTACAAGGATATCTCCGGAGGTATGGTCTTCA
CACTCGAAGATTTCGTTGGGGACTGGCGACAGACAGCCGGCTACAACCTGGACCAAGTCCTTGAACAGGG
AGGTGTGTCCAGTTTGTTTCAGAATCTCGGGGTGTCCGTAACTCCGATCCAAAGGATTGTCCTGAGCGGT
GAAAATGGGCTGAAGATCGACATCCATGTCATCATCCCGTATGAAGGTCTGAGCGGCGACCAAATGGGCC
AGATCGAAAAAATTTTTAAGGTGGTGTACCCTGTGGATGATCATCACTTTAAGGTGATCCTGCACTATGG
CACACTGGTAATCGACGGGGTTACGCCGAACATGATCGACTATTTCGGACGGCCGTATGAAGGCATCGCC
GTGTTCGACGGCAAAAAGATCACTGTAACAGGGACCCTGTGGAACGGCAACAAAATTATCGACGAGCGCC
TGATCAACCCCGACGGCTCCCTGCTGTTCCGAGTAACCATCAACGGAGTGACCGGCTGGCGGCTGTGCGA
ACGCATTCTGGCGTAAATCGATAGTGGTCCAGGCTCTAGTTTTGACTCAACAATATCACCAGCTGAAGCC
TATAGAGTACGAGCCATAGATAAAATAAAAGATTTTATTTAGTCTCCAGAAAAAGGGGGGAATGAAAGAC
CCCACCTGTAGGTTTGGCAAGCTAGCTTAAGTAACGCCATTTTGCAAGGCATGGAAAAATACATAACTGA
GAATAGAGAAGTTCAGATCAAGGTCAGGAACAGATGGAACAGGGTCGACCCTAGAGAACCATCAGATGTT
TCCAGGGTGCCCCAAGGACCTGAAATGACCCTGTGCCTTATTTGAACTAACCAATCAGTTCGCTTCTCGC
TTCTGTTCGCGCGCTTCTGCTCCCCGAGCTCAATAAAAGAGCCCACAACCCCTCACTCGGGGCGCCAGTC
CTCCGATTGACTGAGTCGCCCGGGTACCCGTGTATCCAATAAACCCTCTTGCAGTTGCATCCGACTTGTG
GTCTCGCTGTTCCTTGGGAGGGTCTCCTCTGAGTGATTGACTACCCGTCAGCGGGGGTCTTTCATTTGGG
GGCTCGTCCGGGATCGGGAGACCCCTGCCCAGGGACCACCGACCCACCACCGGGAGGTAAGCTGGCTGCC
TCGCGCGTTTCGGTGATGACGGTGAAAACCTCTGACACATGCAGCTCCCGGAGACGGTCACAGCTTGTCT
GTAAGCGGATGCCGGGAGCAGACAAGCCCGTCAGGGCGCGTCAGCGGGTGTTGGCGGGTGTCGGGGCGCA
GCCATGACCCAGTCACGTAGCGATAGCGGAGTGTAGATCCGGCTGTGGAATGTGTGTCAGTTAGGGTGTG
GAAAGTCCCCAGGCTCCCCAGCAGGCAGAAGTATGCAAAGCATGCATCTCAATTAGTCAGCAACCAGGTG
TGGAAAGTCCCCAGGCTCCCCAGCAGGCAGAAGTATGCAAAGCATGCATCTCAATTAGTCAGCAACCATA
GTCCCGCCCCTAACTCCGCCCATCCCGCCCCTAACTCCGCCCAGTTCCGCCCATTCTCCGCCCCATGGCT
GACTAATTTTTTTTATTTATGCAGAGGCCGAGGCCGCCTCGGCCTCTGAGCTATTCCAGAAGTAGTGAGG
AGGCTTTTTTGGAGGCCTAGGCTTTTGCAAAAAGCTTACTGGCTTAACTATGCGGCATCAGAGCAGATTG
TACTGAGAGTGCACCATATGCGGTGTGAAATACCGCACAGATGCGTAAGGAGAAAATACCGCATCAGGCG
CTCTTCCGCTTCCTCGCTCACTGACTCGCTGCGCTCGGTCGTTCGGCTGCGGCGAGCGGTATCAGCTCAC
TCAAAGGCGGTAATACGGTTATCCACAGAATCAGGGGATAACGCAGGAAAGAACATGTGAGCAAAAGGCC
AGCAAAAGGCCAGGAACCGTAAAAAGGCCGCGTTGCTGGCGTTTTTCCATAGGCTCCGCCCCCCTGACGA
GCATCACAAAAATCGACGCTCAAGTCAGAGGTGGCGAAACCCGACAGGACTATAAAGATACCAGGCGTTT
CCCCCTGGAAGCTCCCTCGTGCGCTCTCCTGTTCCGACCCTGCCGCTTACCGGATACCTGTCCGCCTTTC
TCCCTTCGGGAAGCGTGGCGCTTTCTCATAGCTCACGCTGTAGGTATCTCAGTTCGGTGTAGGTCGTTCG
CTCCAAGCTGGGCTGTGTGCACGAACCCCCCGTTCAGCCCGACCGCTGCGCCTTATCCGGTAACTATCGT
CTTGAGTCCAACCCGGTAAGACACGACTTATCGCCACTGGCAGCAGCCACTGGTAACAGGATTAGCAGAG
CGAGGTATGTAGGCGGTGCTACAGAGTTCTTGAAGTGGTGGCCTAACTACGGCTACACTAGAAGGACAGT
ATTTGGTATCTGCGCTCTGCTGAAGCCAGTTACCTTCGGAAAAAGAGTTGGTAGCTCTTGATCCGGCAAA
CAAACCACCGCTGGTAGCGGTGGTTTTTTTGTTTGCAAGCAGCAGATTACGCGCAGAAAAAAAGGATCTC
AAGAAGATCCTTTGATCTTTTCTACGGGGTCTGACGCTCAGTGGAACGAAAACTCACGTTAAGGGATTTT
GGTCATGAGATTATCAAAAAGGATCTTCACCTAGATCCTTTTAAATTAAAAATGAAGTTTTAAATCAATC
TAAAGTATATATGAGTAAACTTGGTCTGACAGTTACCAATGCTTAATCAGTGAGGCACCTATCTCAGCGA
TCTGTCTATTTCGTTCATCCATAGTTGCCTGACTCCCCGTCGTGTAGATAACTACGATACGGGAGGGCTT
ACCATCTGGCCCCAGTGCTGCAATGATACCGCGAGACCCACGCTCACCGGCTCCAGATTTATCAGCAATA
AACCAGCCAGCCGGAAGGGCCGAGCGCAGAAGTGGTCCTGCAACTTTATCCGCCTCCATCCAGTCTATTA
ATTGTTGCCGGGAAGCTAGAGTAAGTAGTTCGCCAGTTAATAGTTTGCGCAACGTTGTTGCCATTGCTGC
AGGCATCGTGGTGTCACGCTCGTCGTTTGGTATGGCTTCATTCAGCTCCGGTTCCCAACGATCAAGGCGA
GTTACATGATCCCCCATGTTGTGCAAAAAAGCGGTTAGCTCCTTCGGTCCTCCGATCGTTGTCAGAAGTA
AGTTGGCCGCAGTGTTATCACTCATGGTTATGGCAGCACTGCATAATTCTCTTACTGTCATGCCATCCGT
AAGATGCTTTTCTGTGACTGGTGAGTACTCAACCAAGTCATTCTGAGAATAGTGTATGCGGCGACCGAGT
TGCTCTTGCCCGGCGTCAACACGGGATAATACCGCGCCACATAGCAGAACTTTAAAAGTGCTCATCATTG
GAAAACGTTCTTCGGGGCGAAAACTCTCAAGGATCTTACCGCTGTTGAGATCCAGTTCGATGTAACCCAC
TCGTGCACCCAACTGATCTTCAGCATCTTTTACTTTCACCAGCGTTTCTGGGTGAGCAAAAACAGGAAGG
CAAAATGCCGCAAAAAAGGGAATAAGGGCGACACGGAAATGTTGAATACTCATACTCTTCCTTTTTCAAT
ATTATTGAAGCATTTATCAGGGTTATTGTCTCATGAGCGGATACATATTTGAATGTATTTAGAAAAATAA
ACAAATAGGGGTTCCGCGCACATTTCCCCGAAAAGTGCCACCTGACGTCTAAGAAACCATTATTATCATG
ACATTAACCTATAAAAATAGGCGTATCACGAGGCCCTTTCGTCTTCAAGAATTAGCTTGGCCATTGCATA
CGTTGTATCCATATCATAATATGTACATTTATATTGGCTCATGTCCAACATTACCGCCATGTTGACATTG
ATTATTGACTAGTTATTAATAGTAATCAATTACGGGGTCATTAGTTCATAGCCCATATATGGAGT
