>Addgene plasmid #70186 | pRetroX-Tight-MCS_PGK-OgNLuc | depositor partial sequence | sequence record 126380 | PGK Forward Primer
ATGGTGAGCAAGGGCGAGGAGAATAACATGGCCATCATCAAGGAGTTCATGCGCTTCAAGGTGCGCATGG
AGGGCTCCGTGAACGGCCACGAGTTCGAGATCGAGGGCGAGGGCGAGGGCCGCCCCTACGAGGGCTTTCA
GACCGTTAAGCTGAAGGTGACCAAGGGTGGCCCCCTGCCCTTCGCCTGGGACATCTTGTCCCCTCAGTTC
ACCTACGGCTCCAAGGCCTACGTGAAGCACCCCGCCGACATCCCCGACTACCTCAAGCTGTCCTTCCCCG
AGGGCTTCAAGTGGGAGCGCGTGATGAACTTCGAGGACGGCGGCGTGGTGACCGTGACTCAGGACTCCTC
CCTGCAGGACGGCGAGTTCATCTACAAGGTGAAGCTGCGCGGCACCAACTTCCCCTCCGACGGCCCCGTA
ATGCAGAAGAAGACCATGGGCATGGAGGCCTCCTCCGAGCGGATGTACCCCGAGGACGGCGCCCTGAAGG
GCGAGGACAAGCTCAGGCTGAAGCTGAAGGACGGCGGCCACTACACCTCCGAGGTCAAGACCACCTACAA
GGCCAAGAAGCCCGTGCAGTTGCCCGGCGCCTACATCGTCGACATCAAGTTGGACATCACCTCCCACAAC
GAGGACTACACCATCGTGGAACAGTACGAACGCGCCGAGGGCCGCCACTCCACCGGCGGCATGGACGAGC
TGTACAAG
