>Addgene plasmid #70186 | pRetroX-Tight-MCS_PGK-OgNLuc | depositor partial sequence | sequence record 126381 | 3'LTR Reverse Primer
GATATCTCCGGAGGTATGGTCTTCACACTCGAAGATTTCGTTGGGGACTGGCGACAGACAGCCGGCTACA
ACCTGGACCAAGTCCTTGAACAGGGAGGTGTGTCCAGTTTGTTTCAGAATCTCGGGGTGTCCGTAACTCC
GATCCAAAGGATTGTCCTGAGCGGTGAAAATGGGCTGAAGATCGACATCCATGTCATCATCCCGTATGAA
GGTCTGAGCGGCGACCAAATGGGCCAGATCGAAAAAATTTTTAAGGTGGTGTACCCTGTGGATGATCATC
ACTTTAAGGTGATCCTGCACTATGGCACACTGGTAATCGACGGGGTTACGCCGAACATGATCGACTATTT
CGGACGGCCGTATGAAGGCATCGCCGTGTTCGACGGCAAAAAGATCACTGTAACAGGGACCCTGTGGAAC
GGCAACAAAATTATCGACGAGCGCCTGATCAACCCCGACGGCTCCCTGCTGTTCCGAGTAACCATCAACG
GAGTGACCGGCTGGCGGCTGTGCGAACGCATTCTGGCGTAA
