>Addgene plasmid #70186 | pRetroX-Tight-MCS_PGK-OgNLuc | addgene partial sequence | sequence record 128785 | mPGK-F 5'-cattctgcacgcttcaaaag-3'
GGCCTTTCGACCTGCAGCCCAAGATGGTGAGCAAGGGCGAGGAGAATAACATGGCCATCATCAAGGAGTT
CATGCGCTTCAAGGTGCGCATGGAGGGCTCCGTGAACGGCCACGAGTTCGAGATCGAGGGCGAGGGCGAG
GGCCGCCCCTACGAGGGCTTTCAGACCGTTAAGCTGAAGGTGACCAAGGGTGGCCCCCTGCCCTTCGCCT
GGGACATCTTGTCCCCTCAGTTCACCTACGGCTCCAAGGCCTACGTGAAGCACCCCGCCGACATCCCCGA
CTACCTCAAGCTGTCCTTCCCCGAGGGCTTCAAGTGGGAGCGCGTGATGAACTTCGAGGACGGCGGCGTG
GTGACCGTGACTCAGGACTCCTCCCTGCAGGACGGCGAGTTCATCTACAAGGTGAAGCTGCGCGGCACCA
ACTTCCCCTCCGACGGCCCCGTAATGCAGAAGAAGACCATGGGCATGGAGGCCTCCTCCGAGCGGATGTA
CCCCGAGGACGGCGCCCTGAAGGGCGAGGACAAGCTCAGGCTGAAGCTGAAGGACGGCGGCCACTACACC
TCCGAGGTCAAGACCACCTACAAGGCCAAGAAGCCCGTGCAGTTGCCCGGCGCCTACATCGTCGACATCA
AGTTGGACATCACCTCCCACAACGAGGACTACACCATCGTGGAACAGTACGAACGCGCCGAGGGCCGCCA
CTCCACCGGCGGCATGGACGAGCTGTACAAGGATATCTCCGGAGGTATGGTCTTCACACTCGAAGATTTC
GTTGGGGACTGGCGACAGACAGCCGGCTACAACCTGGACCAAGTCCTTGAACAGG
