>Addgene plasmid #70186 | pRetroX-Tight-MCS_PGK-OgNLuc | addgene partial sequence | sequence record 129520 | pLP-LNCX-rev 5'-CCCCCTTTTTCTGGAGACTA-3'
CTCTATAGGCTTCAGCTGGTGATATTGTTGAGTCAAAACTAGAGCCTGGACCACTATCGATTTACGCCAG
AATGCGTTCGCACAGCCGCCAGCCGGTCACTCCGTTGATGGTTACTCGGAACAGCAGGGAGCCGTCGGGG
TTGATCAGGCGCTCGTCGATAATTTTGTTGCCGTTCCACAGGGTCCCTGTTACAGTGATCTTTTTGCCGT
CGAACACGGCGATGCCTTCATACGGCCGTCCGAAATAGTCGATCATGTTCGGCGTAACCCCGTCGATTAC
CAGTGTGCCATAGTGCAGGATCACCTTAAAGTGATGATCATCCACAGGGTACACCACCTTAAAAATTTTT
TCGATCTGGCCCATTTGGTCGCCGCTCAGACCTTCATACGGGATGATGACATGGATGTCGATCTTCAGCC
CATTTTCACCGCTCAGGACAATCCTTTGGATCGGAGTTACGGACACCCCGAGATTCTGAAACAAACTGGA
CACACCTCCCTGTTCAAGGACTTGGTCCAGGTTGTAGCCGGCTGTCTGTCGCCAGTCCCCAACGAAATCT
TCGAGTGTGAAGACCATACCTCCGGAGATATCCTTGTACAGCTCGTCCATGCCGCCGGTGGAGTGGCGGC
CCTCGGCGCGTTCGTACTGTTCCACGATGGTGTAGTCCTCGTTGTGGGAGGTGATGTCCAACTTGATGTC
GACGATGTAGGCGCCGGGCAACTGCACGGGCTTCTTGGCCTTGTAGGTGGTCTTGACCTCGGAGGTGTAG
TGGCCGCCGTCCTTCAGCTTCAGCCTGAGCTTGTCCTCGCCCTTCAGG
