>Addgene plasmid #70186 | pRetroX-Tight-MCS_PGK-OgNLuc | addgene partial sequence | sequence record 131557 | C-ter-GFP 5'-CTCCTCGCCCTTGCTCAC-3'
AGGAGAACAGCGCGGCAGACGTGCGCTTTTGAAGCGTGCAGAATGCCGGGCCTCCGGAGGACCTTCGGGC
GCCCGCCCCGCCCCTGAGCCCGCCCCTGAGCCCGCCCCCGGACCCACCCCTTCCCAGCCTCTGAGCCCAG
AAAGCGAAGGAGCAAAGCTGCTATTGGCCGCTGCCCCAAAGGCCTACCCGCTTCCATTGCTCAGCGGTGC
TGTCCATCTGCACGAGACTAGTGAGACGTGCTACTTCCATTTGTCACGTCCTGCACGACGCGAGCTGCGG
GGCGGGGGGGAACTTCCTGACTAGGGGAGGAGTAGAAGGTGGCGCGAAGGGGCCACCAAAGAACGGAGCC
GGTTGGCGCCTACCGGTGGATGTGGAATGTGTGCGAGGCCAGAGGCCACTTGTGTAGCGCCAAGTGCCCA
GCGGGGCTGCTAAAGCGCATGCTCCAGACTGCCTTGGGAAAAGCGCCTCCCCTACCCGGTAGAATTCACG
CGTTCGCGATCTAGAGCCGGCGCGGCCGCGGATCCTTCTCCAGGCGATCTGACGGTTCACTAAACGAGCT
CTGCTTATATAGGCCTCCCACCGTACACGCCTACCTCGACATACGTTCTCTATCACTGATAGGGAGTAAA
CTCGACATACGTTCTCTATCACTGATAGGGATAAACTCGACATACGTTCTCTATCACTGATAGGGAGTAA
ACTCGACATACGTTCTCTATCACTGATAGGGAGTAAACTCGACATACGTTCTCTATCACTGATAGGGAGT
AAACTCGACATCGTTCTCTATCACTGATAGGGAGTAAACTCGACATACGTTCTCTATCACTGATAGGGAG
TAAACTCGAGTGAAGACGAAAGGGCCTCAGATCTTCAATTCCGGCGCCTA
